>Addgene plasmid #106775 | gh105 | addgene full sequence | sequence record 244221 | Addgene NGS Result
GAGGGCCTATTTCCCATGATTCCTTCATATTTGCATATACGATACAAGGCTGTTAGAGAGATAATTGGAA
TTAATTTGACTGTAAACACAAAGATATTAGTACAAAATACGTGACGTAGAAAGTAATAATTTCTTGGGTA
GTTTGCAGTTTTAAAATTATGTTTTAAAATGGACTATCATATGCTTACCGTAACTTGAAAGTATTTCGAT
TTCTTGGCTTTATATATCTTGTGGAAAGGACGAAACACCGTCAGCCACCTAACAGTTGCCGTTTTAGAGC
TAGAAATAGCAAGTTAAAATAAGGCTAGTCCGTTATCAACTTGAAAAAGTGGCACCGAGTCGGTGCTTTT
TTTGGTACCTGGAGCACAAGACTGGCCTCATGGGCCTTCCGCTCACTGCCCGCTTTCCAGTCGGGAAACC
TGTCGTGCCAGCTGCATTAACATGGTCATAGCTGTTTCCTTGCGTATTGGGCGCTCTCCGCTTCCTCGCT
CACTGACTCGCTGCGCTCGGTCGTTCGGGTAAAGCCTGGGGTGCCTAATGAGCAAAAGGCCAGCAAAAGG
CCAGGAACCGTAAAAAGGCCGCGTTGCTGGCGTTTTTCCATAGGCTCCGCCCCCCTGACGAGCATCACAA
AAATCGACGCTCAAGTCAGAGGTGGCGAAACCCGACAGGACTATAAAGATACCAGGCGTTTCCCCCTGGA
AGCTCCCTCGTGCGCTCTCCTGTTCCGACCCTGCCGCTTACCGGATACCTGTCCGCCTTTCTCCCTTCGG
GAAGCGTGGCGCTTTCTCATAGCTCACGCTGTAGGTATCTCAGTTCGGTGTAGGTCGTTCGCTCCAAGCT
GGGCTGTGTGCACGAACCCCCCGTTCAGCCCGACCGCTGCGCCTTATCCGGTAACTATCGTCTTGAGTCC
AACCCGGTAAGACACGACTTATCGCCACTGGCAGCAGCCACTGGTAACAGGATTAGCAGAGCGAGGTATG
TAGGCGGTGCTACAGAGTTCTTGAAGTGGTGGCCTAACTACGGCTACACTAGAAGAACAGTATTTGGTAT
CTGCGCTCTGCTGAAGCCAGTTACCTTCGGAAAAAGAGTTGGTAGCTCTTGATCCGGCAAACAAACCACC
GCTGGTAGCGGTGGTTTTTTTGTTTGCAAGCAGCAGATTACGCGCAGAAAAAAAGGATCTCAAGAAGATC
CTTTGATCTTTTCTACGGGGTCTGACGCTCAGTGGAACGAAAACTCACGTTAAGGGATTTTGGTCATGAG
ATTATCAAAAAGGATCTTCACCTAGATCCTTTTAAATTAAAAATGAAGTTTTAAATCAATCTAAAGTATA
TATGAGTAAACTTGGTCTGACAGTTACCAATGCTTAATCAGTGAGGCACCTATCTCAGCGATCTGTCTAT
TTCGTTCATCCATAGTTGCCTGACTCCCCGTCGTGTAGATAACTACGATACGGGAGGGCTTACCATCTGG
CCCCAGTGCTGCAATGATACCGCGAGAACCACGCTCACCGGCTCCAGATTTATCAGCAATAAACCAGCCA
GCCGGAAGGGCCGAGCGCAGAAGTGGTCCTGCAACTTTATCCGCCTCCATCCAGTCTATTAATTGTTGCC
GGGAAGCTAGAGTAAGTAGTTCGCCAGTTAATAGTTTGCGCAACGTTGTTGCCATTGCTACAGGCATCGT
GGTGTCACGCTCGTCGTTTGGTATGGCTTCATTCAGCTCCGGTTCCCAACGATCAAGGCGAGTTACATGA
TCCCCCATGTTGTGCAAAAAAGCGGTTAGCTCCTTCGGTCCTCCGATCGTTGTCAGAAGTAAGTTGGCCG
CAGTGTTATCACTCATGGTTATGGCAGCACTGCATAATTCTCTTACTGTCATGCCATCCGTAAGATGCTT
TTCTGTGACTGGTGAGTACTCAACCAAGTCATTCTGAGAATAGTGTATGCGGCGACCGAGTTGCTCTTGC
CCGGCGTCAATACGGGATAATACCGCGCCACATAGCAGAACTTTAAAAGTGCTCATCATTGGAAAACGTT
CTTCGGGGCGAAAACTCTCAAGGATCTTACCGCTGTTGAGATCCAGTTCGATGTAACCCACTCGTGCACC
CAACTGATCTTCAGCATCTTTTACTTTCACCAGCGTTTCTGGGTGAGCAAAAACAGGAAGGCAAAATGCC
GCAAAAAAGGGAATAAGGGCGACACGGAAATGTTGAATACTCATACTCTTCCTTTTTCAATATTATTGAA
GCATTTATCAGGGTTATTGTCTCATGAGCGGATACATATTTGAATGTATTTAGAAAAATAAACAAATAGG
GGTTCCGCGCACATTTCCCCGAAAAGTGCCACCTAAATTGTAAGCGTTAATATTTTGTTAAAATTCGCGT
TAAATTTTTGTTAAATCAGCTCATTTTTTAACCAATAGGCCGAAATCGGCAAAATCCCTTATAAATCAAA
AGAATAGACCGAGATAGGGTTGAGTGGCCGCTACAGGGCGCTCCCATTCGCCATTCAGGCTGCGCAACTG
TTGGGAAGGGCGTTTCGGTGCGGGCCTCTTCGCTATTACGCCAGCTGGCGAAAGGGGGATGTGCTGCAAG
GCGATTAAGTTGGGTAACGCCAGGGTTTTCCCAGTCACGACGTTGTAAAACGACGGCCAGTGAGCGCGAC
GTAATACGACTCACTATAGGGCGAATTGGCGGAAGGCCGTCAAGGCCACGTGTCTTGTCCAGAGCTCGAT
ATCGAATTAATTC
Features (pLannotate 1.2.2; 10 found; start..end, strand, type, name):
      1..241     +  promoter       U6 promoter: RNA polymerase III promoter for human U6 snRNA
    271..346     +  misc_RNA       gRNA scaffold: guide RNA scaffold for the Streptococcus pyogenes CRISPR/Cas9 system
    393..440     -  CDS            lacI (fragment): lac repressor; lacI; The lac repressor binds to the lac operator to inhibit transcription in E. coli. This inhibition can be relieved by adding lactose or isopropyl-β-D-thiogalactopyranoside (IPTG).
    477..517     -  rep_origin     RSF ori (fragment): Plasmids containing the RSF 1030 origin of replication can be propagated in E. coli cells that contain additional plasmids with compatible origins.
    595..1183    -  rep_origin     ori: high-copy-number ColE1/pMB1/pBR322/pUC origin of replication
   1354..2214    -  CDS            AmpR: β-lactamase; bla; confers resistance to ampicillin, carbenicillin, and related antibiotics
   2215..2319    -  promoter       AmpR promoter: bla
   2345..2476    -  rep_origin     M13 ori (fragment): M13 bacteriophage origin of replication; arrow indicates direction of (+) strand synthesis
   2497..2653    -  CDS            lacZα (fragment): LacZα fragment of β-galactosidase; lacZ fragment
   2662..2680    +  promoter       T7 promoter: promoter for bacteriophage T7 RNA polymerase
