[The description below was written by a language model from this plasmid's Addgene catalogue record and pLannotate feature annotations shown in this document.]
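Description:
gh105 is a small mammalian expression plasmid (about 2.7 kb in the sequenced record) that produces a single guide RNA directed against human B3GALT1, the gene encoding the beta-1,3-galactosyltransferase also known as beta3Gal-T1. It is built on the EPB104 gRNA-cloning backbone and belongs to a validated gRNA collection designed for CRISPR/Cas9 targeting of human glycosyltransferase genes.

The functional cassette is simple: a human U6 promoter, which recruits RNA polymerase III for high-level transcription of short RNAs, is followed by a short gap in the annotation and then the Streptococcus pyogenes Cas9 gRNA scaffold. That unannotated interval between promoter and scaffold is where the 20-nucleotide B3GALT1 protospacer would be expected to sit, giving a chimeric guide that directs SpCas9 to the target locus. The guide was inserted by restriction cloning, although the record does not identify the sites used. No Cas9 coding sequence, reporter or mammalian selection marker is annotated, so the nuclease has to be supplied from a separate construct or by a Cas9-expressing cell line.

Propagation in E. coli relies on a high-copy ColE1/pUC-type origin and an ampicillin resistance gene (β-lactamase) driven by its own promoter. The other annotated elements, short fragments of lacI, RSF ori, M13 ori and lacZα, appear to be non-functional remnants of the parental cloning vector. A T7 promoter lies just upstream of the U6 cassette on the circular map and probably corresponds to the listed sequencing primer site. Typical use is transient co-delivery with Cas9 to knock out B3GALT1 in human cells for glycosylation studies.
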