Addgene plasmid #106775: gh105
Purpose: expression of gRNA targeting B3GALT1
Depositing lab: Eric-Paul Bennett. Depositing organization: University of Copenhagen. Publication: A validated gRNA library for CRISPR/Cas9 targeting of the human glycosyltransferase genome. Narimatsu Y, Joshi HJ, Zhang Y, Gomes C, Chen YH, Lorenzetti F, Furukawa S, Schjoldager K, Hansen L, Clausen H, Bennett EP, Wandall HH. Glycobiology. 2018 Jan 5. pii: 4791732. doi: 10.1093/glycob/cwx101. PubMed 29315387.
Backbone
  Vector backbone: EPB104
  Backbone manufacturer: Eric-Paul Bennett (Addgene plasmid # 68369)
  Backbone size w/o insert (bp): 2376
  Vector type: Mammalian Expression
Growth in bacteria
  Bacterial resistance: Ampicillin, 100 μg/mL
  Growth temperature: 37°C
  Growth strain: DH5alpha
  Copy number: High Copy
Gene/Insert
  Gene/Insert name: B3GALT1
  gRNA/shRNA sequence: TCAGCCACCTAACAGTTGCC
  Species: H. sapiens (human)
  Entrez Gene: B3GALT1 (a.k.a. beta3Gal-T1)
  Cloning method: Restriction Enzyme; 5′ cloning site unknown (unknown if destroyed); 3′ cloning site unknown (unknown if destroyed)
  Sequencing primers: 5′ T7NP
Terms and licenses: Academic/Nonprofit Terms; Industry Terms: Not Available to Industry
How to cite: gh105 was a gift from Eric-Paul Bennett (Addgene plasmid # 106775 ; http://n2t.net/addgene:106775 ; RRID:Addgene_106775)
